>Addgene plasmid #194087 | pBB75-ncRNA | addgene full sequence | sequence record 402768 | Addgene NGS Result
ATCACGCATCTTCCCGACAACGCAGACCGTTCCGTGGCAAAGCAAAAGTTCAAAATCACCAACTGGTCCA
CCTACAACAAAGCTCTCATCAACCGTGGCTCCCTCACTTTCTGGCTGGATGATGGGGCGATTCAGGCCTG
GTATGAGTCAGCAACACCTTCTTCACGAGGCAGACCTCAGCGCTCAAAGATGCAGGGGTAAAAGCTAACC
GCATCTTTACCGACAAGGCATCCGGCAGTTCAACAGATCGGGAAGGGCTGGATTTGCTGAGGATGAAGGT
GGAGGAAGGTGATGTCATTCTGGTGAAGAAGCTCGACCGTCTTGGCCGCGACACCGCCGACATGATCCAA
CTGATAAAAGAGTTTGATGCTCAGGGTGTAGCGGTTCGGTTTATTGACGACGGGATCAGTACCGACGGTG
ATATGGGGCAAATGGTGGTCACCAGCAAATCGCGCTGTTAGCGGGCCCATTAAGTTCTGTCTCGGCGCGT
CTGCGTCTGGCTGGCTGGCATAAATATCTCACTCGCAATCAAATTCAGCCGATAGCGGAACGGGAAGGCG
ACTGGAGTGCCATGTCCGGTTTTCAACAAACCATGCAAATGCTGAATGAGGGCATCGTTCCCACTGCGAT
GCTGGTTGCCAACGATCAGATGGCGCTGGGCGCAATGCGCGCCATTACCGAGTCCGGGCTGCGCGTTGGT
GCGGATATCTCGGTAGTGGGATACGACGATACCGAAGACAGCTCATGTTATATCCCGCCGTTAACCACCA
TCAAACAGGATTTTCGCCTGCTGGGGCAAACCAGCGTGGACCGCTTGCTGCAACTCTCTCAGGGCCAGGC
GGTGAAGGGCAATCAGCTGTTGCCCGTCTCACTGGTGAAAAGAAAAACCACCCTGGCGCCCAATACGCAA
ACCGCCTCTCCCCGCGCGTTGGCCGATTCATTAATGCAGCTGGCACGACAGGTTTCCCGACTGGAAAGCG
GGCAGTGAGCGCAACGCAATTAATGTAAGTTAGCTCACTCATTAGGCACCCCAGGCTTTACACTTTATGC
TTCCGGCTCGTATGTTGTGTGGAATTGTGAGCGGATAACAATTTCACACAGGAAACAGCTATGACCATGA
TTACGGATTCACTGGCCGTCGTTTTACAACGTCGTGACTGGGAAAACCCTGGCGTTACCCAACTTAATCG
CCTTGCAGCACATCCCCCTTTCGCCAGCTGGCGTAATAGCGAAGAGGCCCGCACCGATCGCCCTTCCCAA
CAGTTGCGCAGCCTGAATGGCGAATGGCGCTTTGCCTGGTTTCCGGCACCAGAAGCGGTGCCGGAAAGCT
GGCTGGAGTGCGATCTTCCTGAGGCCGATACTGTCGTCGTCCCCTCAAACTGGCAGATGCACGGTTACGA
TGCGCCCATCTACACCAACGTGACCTATCCCATTACGGTCAATCCGCCGTTTGTTCCCACGGAGAATCCG
ACGGGTTGTTACTCGCTCACATTTAATGTTGATGAAAGCTGGCTACAGGAAGGCCAGACGCGAATTATTT
TTGATGGCGTTGGAATTAGCTTATCGACTGCACGGTGCACCAATGCTTCTGGCGTCAGGCAGCCATCGGA
AGCTGTGGTGATCTCGATCCCGCGAAATTAATACGACTCACTATAGGGAGACCACAACGGTTTCCCTCTA
GAAATAATTTTGTTTAACTTTAAGAAGGAGATATACATATGTGATAAGATTCCGTATGCGCACCCTTAGC
GAGAGGTTTATCATTAAGGTCAACCTCTGGATGTTGTTTCGGCATCCTGCATTGAATCTGAGTTACTGTC
TGTTTTCCTTGTTGGAACGGAGAGCATCGCCTGATGCTCTCCGAGCCAACCAGGAAACCCGTTTTTTCTG
ACGTAAGGGTGCGCAACTTTCTAAGAATTCGAGCTCTAGATAAGTAAGATCCGGCTGCTAACAAAGCCCG
AAAGGAAGCTGAGTTGGCTGCTGCCACCGCTGAGCAATAACTAGCATAACCCCTTGGGGCCTCTAAACGG
GTCTTGAGGGGTTTTTTGCTGAAAGGAGGAACTATATCCGGATAGTCACGTAGCGATAGCGGAGTGTATA
ATTCTTGAAGACGAAAGGGCCTCGTGATACGCCTATTTTTATAGGTTAATGTCATGATAATAATGGTTTC
TTAGCCGATGCCCTTGAGAGCCTTCAACCCTGCAGCAATGGCAACAACGTTGCGCAAACTATTAACTGGC
GAACTACTTACTCTAGCTTCCCGGCAACAATTAATAGACTGGATGGAGGCGGATAAAGTTGCAGGACCAC
TTCTGCGCTCGGCCCTTCCGGCTGGCTGGTTTATTGCTGATAAATCTGGAGCCGGTGAGCGTGGGTCTCG
CGGTATCATTGCAGCACTGGGGCCAGATGGTAAGCCCTCCCGTATCGTAGTTATCTACACGACGGGGAGT
CAGGCAACTATGGATGAACGAAATAGACAGATCGCTGAGATAGGTGCCTCACTGATTAAGCATTGGTAAC
TGTCAGACCAAGTTTACTCATATATACTTTAGATTGATTTAAAACTTCATTTTTAATTTAAAAGGATCTA
GGTGAAGATCCTTTTTGATAATCTCATGACCAAAATCCCTTAACGTGAGTTTTCGTTCCACTGAGCGTCA
GACCCCTTAATAAGATGATCTTCTTGAGATCGTTTTGGTCTGCGCGTAATCTCTTGCTCTGAAAACGAAA
AAACCGCCTTGCAGGGCGGTTTTTCGAAGGTTCTCTGAGCTACCAACTCTTTGAACCGAGGTAACTGGCT
TGGAGGAGCGCAGTCACCAAAACTTGTCCTTTCAGTTTAGCCTTAACCGGCGCATGACTTCAAGACTAAC
TCCTCTAAATCAATTACCAGTGGCTGCTGCCAGTGGTGCTTTTGCATGTCTTTCCGGGTTGGACTCAAGA
CGATAGTTACCGGATAAGGCGCAGCGGTCGGACTGAACGGGGGGTTCGTGCATACAGTCCAGCTTGGAGC
GAACTGCCTACCCGGAACTGAGTGTCAGGCGTGGAATGAGACAAACGCGGCCATAACAGCGGAATGACAC
CGGTAAACCGAAAGGCAGGAACAGGAGAGCGCACGAGGGAGCCGCCAGGGGGAAACGCCTGGTATCTTTA
TAGTCCTGTCGGGTTTCGCCACCACTGATTTGAGCGTCAGATTTCGTGATGCTTGTCAGGGGGGCGGAGC
CTATGGAAAAACGGCTTTGCCGCGGCCCTCTCACTTCCCTGTTAAGTATCTTCCTGGCATCTTCCAGGAA
ATCTCCGCCCCGTTCGTAAGCCATTTCCGCTCGCCGCAGTCGAACGACCGAGCGTAGCGAGTCAGTGAGC
GAGGAAGCGGAATATATCCTGTATCACATATTCTGCTGACGCACCGGTGCAGCCTTTTTTCTCCTGCCAC
ATGAAGCACTTCACTGACACCCTCATCAGTGCCAACATAGTAAGCCAGTATACACTCCGCTAGCGCTGAG
GTCTGCCTCGTGAAGAAGGTGTTGCTGACTCATACCAGGCCTGAATCGCCCCATCATCCAGCCAGAAAGT
GAGGGAGCCACGGTTGATGAGAGCTTTGTTGTAGGTGGACCAGTTGGTGATTTTGAACTTTTGCTTTGCC
ACGGAACGGTCTGCGTTGTCGGGAAGATGCGTGATCTGATCCTTCAACTCAGCAAAAGTTCGATTTATTC
AACAAAGCCACGTTGTGTCTCAAAATCTCTGATGTTACATTGCACAAGATAAAAATATATCATCATGAAC
AATAAAACTGTCTGCTTACATAAACAGTAATACAAGGGGTGTTATGAGCCATATTCAACGGGAAACGTCT
TGCTCGAGGCCGCGATTAAATTCCAACATGGATGCTGATTTATATGGGTATAAATGGGCTCGCGATAATG
TCGGGCAATCAGGTGCGACAATCTATCGATTGTATGGGAAGCCCGATGCGCCAGAGTTGTTTCTGAAACA
TGGCAAAGGTAGCGTTGCCAATGATGTTACAGATGAGATGGTCAGACTAAACTGGCTGACGGAATTTATG
CCTCTTCCGACCATCAAGCATTTTATCCGTACTCCTGATGATGCATGGTTACTCACCACTGCGATCCCCG
GGAAAACAGCATTCCAGGTATTAGAAGAATATCCTGATTCAGGTGAAAATATTGTTGATGCGCTGGCAGT
GTTCCTGCGCCGGTTGCATTCGATTCCTGTTTGTAATTGTCCTTTTAACAGCGATCGCGTATTTCGTCTC
GCTCAGGCGCAATCACGAATGAATAACGGTTTGGTTGATGCGAGTGATTTTGATGACGAGCGTAATGGCT
GGCCTGTTGAACAAGTCTGGAAAGAAATGCATAAGCTTTTGCCATTCTCACCGGATTCAGTCGTCACTCA
TGGTGATTTCTCACTTGATAACCTTATTTTTGACGAGGGGAAATTAATAGGTTGTATTGATGTTGGACGA
GTCGGAATCGCAGACCGATACCAGGATCTTGCCATCCTATGGAACTGCCTCGGTGAGTTTTCTCCTTCAT
TACAGAAACGGCTTTTTCAAAAATATGGTATTGATAATCCTGATATGAATAAATTGCAGTTTCATTTGAT
GCTCGATGAGTTTTTCTAATCAGAATTGGTTAATTGGTTGTAACACTGGCAGAGCATTACGCTGACTTGA
CGGGACGGCGGCTTTGTTGAATAAATCGAACTTTTGCTGAGTTGAAGGATCAG
Features (pLannotate 1.2.2; 18 found; start..end, strand, type, name):
     37..183     +  CDS            TRA2_ECOLX (fragment): Protein predicted: Swiss-Prot protein existence level 4. Required for transposition of transposon Tn903. From Escherichia coli.
    171..443     +  CDS            tnpR (fragment): TNR3_ECOLX - Experimental evidence at protein level: Swiss-Prot protein existence level 1. Resolvase catalyzes the resolution (a site-specific recombination) of the cointegrated replicon to yield the final transposition products. From Escherichia coli.
    437..988     +  CDS            lacI (fragment): lac repressor; lacI; The lac repressor binds to the lac operator to inhibit transcription in E. coli. This inhibition can be relieved by adding lactose or isopropyl-β-D-thiogalactopyranoside (IPTG).
   1001..1022    +  protein_bind   CAP binding site: CAP binding activates transcription in the presence of cAMP. E. coli catabolite activator protein
   1037..1067    +  promoter       lac promoter: promoter for the E. coli lac operon
   1075..1091    +  protein_bind   lac operator: The lac repressor binds to the lac operator to inhibit transcription in E. coli. This inhibition can be relieved by adding lactose or isopropyl-β-D-thiogalactopyranoside (IPTG). lac repressor encoded by lacI
   1111..1284    +  CDS            lacZα: LacZα fragment of β-galactosidase; lacZ fragment
   1548..1619    -  CDS            yciV (fragment): RNAAM_ECOLI - Also known as trpH From Escherichia coli (strain K12).
   1639..1657    +  promoter       T7 promoter: promoter for bacteriophage T7 RNA polymerase
   1689..1711    +  RBS            RBS: efficient ribosome binding site from bacteriophage T7 gene 10 (Olins and Rangwala, 1989)
   1944..1993    +  CDS            SET1 (fragment): solubility-enhancement tag derived from T7 phage gene 10B
   2001..2048    +  terminator     T7 terminator: transcription terminator for bacteriophage T7 RNA polymerase
   2074..2100    +  misc_feature   bom (fragment): basis of mobility region from pBR322
   2199..2518    +  CDS            bla(M) (fragment): β-lactamase lacking the signal sequence; bla(M); allows cytosolic expression of β-lactamase
   2684..3229    +  rep_origin     p15A ori: Plasmids containing the medium-copy-number p15A origin of replication can be propagated in E. coli cells that contain a second plasmid with the ColE1 origin.
   3317..3372    +  rep_origin     RSF ori (fragment): Plasmids containing the RSF 1030 origin of replication can be propagated in E. coli cells that contain additional plasmids with compatible origins.
   3471..3497    -  misc_feature   bom (fragment): basis of mobility region from pBR322
   3824..4639    +  CDS            KanR: aminoglycoside phosphotransferase; aph(3')-Ia; confers resistance to kanamycin in bacteria or G418 (Geneticin®) in eukaryotes
