[The description below was written by a language model from this plasmid's Addgene catalogue record and pLannotate feature annotations shown in this document.]
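Description:
pBB75-ncRNA is a bacterial expression plasmid built on the pBB75 backbone for producing the non-coding RNA of the Escherichia coli Ec86 retron. It is maintained in E. coli under kanamycin selection, conferred by an aph(3')-Ia aminoglycoside phosphotransferase gene, and replicates from a p15A origin. The catalogue lists it as low copy. Because p15A is compatible with ColE1-type replicons, a plasmid of this kind can be co-maintained with a second expression vector, which suits co-expression of the ncRNA with protein partners, although the record does not name any companion plasmids.

The Ec86 ncRNA sequence was cloned between NdeI and EcoRI sites, both retained, downstream of a T7 promoter and upstream of a T7 terminator, so transcription depends on a host supplying T7 RNA polymerase. A T7 gene 10 ribosome binding site lies between the promoter and the insert as a carry-over from the protein-expression design of the backbone; the insert itself is an RNA product rather than a coding sequence. In retron systems, this ncRNA serves as the template and primer that the retron reverse transcriptase uses to make multicopy single-stranded DNA.

The automated annotation does not label the insert and reports many short or partial matches: fragments of lacI, bla, tnpR, a Tn903 transposition protein, an RSF origin and bom, plus a lac promoter/operator with lacZα. These appear to be backbone remnants rather than functional parts of the design. The associated publication concerns cryo-EM structures of Ec86 retron complexes and their defence mechanism, consistent with use of this plasmid to supply ncRNA for assembling such complexes.
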