Addgene plasmid #194087: pBB75-ncRNA
Purpose: Expresses Ec86 ncRNA in Escherichia coli
Depositing lab: Tingting Zou. Depositing organization: Huazhong Agricultural University. Publication: Cryo-EM structures of Escherichia coli Ec86 retron complexes reveal architecture and defence mechanism. Wang Y, Guan Z, Wang C, Nie Y, Chen Y, Qian Z, Cui Y, Xu H, Wang Q, Zhao F, Zhang D, Tao P, Sun M, Yin P, Jin S, Wu S, Zou T. Nat Microbiol. 2022 Sep;7(9):1480-1489. doi: 10.1038/s41564-022-01197-7. Epub 2022 Aug 18. PubMed 35982312.
Backbone
  Vector backbone: pBB75
Growth in bacteria
  Bacterial resistance: Kanamycin, 50 μg/mL
  Growth temperature: 37°C
  Growth strain: DH5alpha
  Copy number: Low Copy
Gene/Insert
  Gene/Insert name: Ec86 ncRNA
  gRNA/shRNA sequence: TGATAAGATTCCGTATGCGCACCCTTAGCGAGAGGTTTATCATTAAGGTCAACCTCTGGATGTTGTTTCGGCATCCTGCATTGAATCTGAGTTACTGTCTGTTTTCCTTGTTGGAACGGAGAGCATCGCCTGATGCTCTCCGAGCCAACCAGGAAACCCGTTTTTTCTGACGTAAGGGTGCGCAACTTTC
  Species: E. coli
  Promoter: T7
  Cloning method: Restriction Enzyme; 5′ cloning site NdeI (not destroyed); 3′ cloning site EcoRI (not destroyed)
  Sequencing primers: 5′ T7; 3′ T7ter
Terms and licenses: Academic/Nonprofit Terms; Industry Terms: Not Available to Industry
How to cite: pBB75-ncRNA was a gift from Tingting Zou (Addgene plasmid # 194087 ; http://n2t.net/addgene:194087 ; RRID:Addgene_194087)
